Addgene plasmid #196773: pGG-PIP35
Purpose: Contains RCD1 promoter
Depositing lab: Marc Somssich. Depositing organization: University of Melbourne. Publication: Resolving spatially distinct phytohormone response zones in Arabidopsis thaliana roots colonized by Fusarium oxysporum. Calabria J, Wang L, Rast-Somssich MI, Chen HW, Watt M, Persson S, Andersen TG, Idnurm A, Somssich M. J Exp Bot. 2025 Jan 17:erae516. doi: 10.1093/jxb/erae516. PubMed 39823275.
Backbone
  Vector backbone: pGGA000
  Total vector size (bp): 5821
  Vector type: GreenGate (GG) Entry Vector
Growth in bacteria
  Bacterial resistance: Ampicillin, 100 μg/mL
  Growth temperature: 37°C
  Growth strain: DH5alpha
  Copy number: High Copy
Gene/Insert
  Gene/Insert name: RADICAL-INDUCED CELL DEATH1 (alt names: RCD1; AT1G32230)
  Species: A. thaliana (mustard weed)
  Insert size (bp): 3137
  Mutation: 248 G->C
  Entrez Gene: RCD1 (a.k.a. AT1G32230, ARABIDOPSIS THALIANA P8 (INTERACTING PROTEIN), ATP8, AtRCD1, CEO, CEO1, F3C3.1, F3C3_1, RADICAL-INDUCED CELL DEATH1, REDOX IMBALANCED 1, RIMB1)
Terms and licenses: Academic/Nonprofit Terms; Industry Terms: Not Available to Industry
Depositor comments: Please visit https://doi.org/10.1101/2022.12.20.521292 for bioRxiv preprint.
How to cite: pGG-PIP35 was a gift from Marc Somssich (Addgene plasmid # 196773 ; http://n2t.net/addgene:196773 ; RRID:Addgene_196773)
