[The description below was written by a language model from this plasmid's Addgene catalogue record and pLannotate feature annotations shown in this document.]
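Description:
pGG-PIP35 is a GreenGate entry vector built on the pGGA000 backbone, the module position conventionally used for promoter parts in the GreenGate Golden Gate-style cloning system for plant expression constructs. The 5,821 bp plasmid is propagated in E. coli as a high-copy plasmid through a ColE1/pUC-type origin and is selected with ampicillin via a β-lactamase gene driven by its own bla promoter. The remaining annotated backbone elements are remnants of a standard cloning vector: a CAP binding site, lac promoter and lac operator, fragments of lacI and lacZα, and short fragments of the bom and rop regions. None of these plays a role in the intended plant application.

The payload is a 3,137 bp fragment recorded as the promoter of Arabidopsis thaliana RADICAL-INDUCED CELL DEATH1 (RCD1, AT1G32230), carrying a single G-to-C change at position 248. The record does not explain this substitution, although single-base changes of this kind are often introduced in Golden Gate parts to remove an internal type IIS restriction site. The automated feature table does not annotate the insert itself. It leaves an unannotated stretch between the SP6 promoter and the oppositely oriented T7 promoter, and the size of this gap is consistent with the insert lying there, flanked by the two phage promoters that can serve as sequencing primer sites.

As an entry module, the plasmid has no coding sequence, reporter or terminator of its own. It is meant to be combined with other GreenGate modules in a plant destination vector so that RCD1 regulatory sequence drives a chosen reporter or gene. The associated study examined spatially distinct phytohormone response zones in Arabidopsis roots colonized by Fusarium oxysporum.
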