Features (pLannotate 1.2.2; 12 found; start..end, strand, type, name):
     96..200     +  promoter       AmpR promoter: bla
    201..1061    +  CDS            AmpR: β-lactamase; bla; confers resistance to ampicillin, carbenicillin, and related antibiotics
   1232..1820    +  rep_origin     ori: high-copy-number ColE1/pMB1/pBR322/pUC origin of replication
   2003..2095    +  CDS            lacI (fragment): lac repressor; lacI; The lac repressor binds to the lac operator to inhibit transcription in E. coli. This inhibition can be relieved by adding lactose or isopropyl-β-D-thiogalactopyranoside (IPTG).
   2108..2129    +  protein_bind   CAP binding site: CAP binding activates transcription in the presence of cAMP. E. coli catabolite activator protein
   2144..2174    +  promoter       lac promoter: promoter for the E. coli lac operon
   2182..2198    +  protein_bind   lac operator: The lac repressor binds to the lac operator to inhibit transcription in E. coli. This inhibition can be relieved by adding lactose or isopropyl-β-D-thiogalactopyranoside (IPTG). lac repressor encoded by lacI
   2212..2230    +  promoter       SP6 promoter: promoter for bacteriophage SP6 RNA polymerase
   5408..5426    -  promoter       T7 promoter: promoter for bacteriophage T7 RNA polymerase
   5428..5580    +  CDS            lacZα (fragment): LacZα fragment of β-galactosidase; lacZ fragment
   5586..5685    -  misc_feature   bom (fragment): basis of mobility region from pBR322
   5787..1       -  CDS            rop (fragment) (across the origin): Rop protein, which maintains plasmids at low copy number; rop
>Addgene plasmid #196773 | pGG-PIP35 | addgene full sequence | sequence record 395645 | Addgene NGS Result
GACGAAAGGGCCTCGTGATACGCCTATTTTTATAGGTTAATGTCATGATAATAATGGTTTCTTAGACGTC
AGGTGGCACTTTTCGGGGAAATGTGCGCGGAACCCCTATTTGTTTATTTTTCTAAATACATTCAAATATG
TATCCGCTCATGAGACAATAACCCTGATAAATGCTTCAATAATATTGAAAAAGGAAGAGTATGAGTATTC
AACATTTCCGTGTCGCCCTTATTCCCTTTTTTGCGGCATTTTGCCTTCCTGTTTTTGCTCACCCAGAAAC
GCTGGTGAAAGTAAAAGATGCTGAAGATCAGTTGGGTGCACGAGTGGGTTACATCGAACTGGATCTCAAC
AGCGGTAAGATCCTTGAGAGTTTTCGCCCCGAAGAACGTTTTCCAATGATGAGCACTTTTAAAGTTCTGC
TATGTGGCGCGGTATTATCCCGTATTGACGCCGGGCAAGAGCAACTCGGTCGCCGCATACACTATTCTCA
GAATGACTTGGTTGAGTACTCACCAGTCACAGAAAAGCATCTTACGGATGGCATGACAGTAAGAGAATTA
TGCAGTGCTGCCATAACCATGAGTGATAACACTGCGGCCAACTTACTTCTGACAACGATCGGAGGACCGA
AGGAGCTAACCGCTTTTTTGCACAACATGGGGGATCATGTAACTCGCCTTGATCGTTGGGAACCGGAGCT
GAATGAAGCCATACCAAACGACGAGCGTGACACCACGATGCCTGTAGCAATGGCAACAACGTTGCGCAAA
CTATTAACTGGCGAACTACTTACTCTAGCTTCCCGGCAACAATTAATAGACTGGATGGAGGCGGATAAAG
TTGCAGGACCACTTCTGCGCTCGGCCCTTCCGGCTGGCTGGTTTATTGCTGATAAATCTGGAGCCGGTGA
GCGTGGCTCTCGAGGTATCATTGCAGCACTGGGGCCAGATGGTAAGCCCTCCCGTATCGTAGTTATCTAC
ACGACGGGGAGTCAGGCAACTATGGATGAACGAAATAGACAGATCGCTGAGATAGGTGCCTCACTGATTA
AGCATTGGTAACTGTCAGACCAAGTTTACTCATATATACTTTAGATTGATTTAAAACTTCATTTTTAATT
TAAAAGGATCTAGGTGAAGATCCTTTTTGATAATCTCATGACCAAAATCCCTTAACGTGAGTTTTCGTTC
CACTGAGCGTCAGACCCCGTAGAAAAGATCAAAGGATCTTCTTGAGATCCTTTTTTTCTGCGCGTAATCT
GCTGCTTGCAAACAAAAAAACCACCGCTACCAGCGGTGGTTTGTTTGCCGGATCAAGAGCTACCAACTCT
TTTTCCGAAGGTAACTGGCTTCAGCAGAGCGCAGATACCAAATACTGTTCTTCTAGTGTAGCCGTAGTTA
GGCCACCACTTCAAGAACTCTGTAGCACCGCCTACATACCTCGCTCTGCTAATCCTGTTACCAGTGGCTG
CTGCCAGTGGCGATAAGTCGTGTCTTACCGGGTTGGACTCAAGACGATAGTTACCGGATAAGGCGCAGCG
GTCGGGCTGAACGGGGGGTTCGTGCACACAGCCCAGCTTGGAGCGAACGACCTACACCGAACTGAGATAC
CTACAGCGTGAGCTATGAGAAAGCGCCACGCTTCCCGAAGGGAGAAAGGCGGACAGGTATCCGGTAAGCG
GCAGGGTCGGAACAGGAGAGCGCACGAGGGAGCTTCCAGGGGGAAACGCCTGGTATCTTTATAGTCCTGT
CGGGTTTCGCCACCTCTGACTTGAGCGTCGATTTTTGTGATGCTCGTCAGGGGGGCGGAGCCTATGGAAA
AACGCCAGCAACGCGGCCTTTTTACGGTTCCTGGCCTTTTGCTGGCCTTTTGCTCACATGTTCTTTCCTG
CGTTATCCCCTGATTCTGTGGATAACCGTATTACCGCCTTTGAGTGAGCTGATACCGCTCGCCGCAGCCG
AACGACCGAGCGCAGCGAGTCAGTGAGCGAGGAAGCGGAAGAGCGCCCAATACGCAAACCGCCTCTCCCC
GCGCGTTGGCCGATTCATTAATGCAGCTGGCACGACAGGTTTCCCGACTGGAAAGCGGGCAGTGAGCGCA
ACGCAATTAATGTGAGTTAGCTCACTCATTAGGCACCCCAGGCTTTACACTTTATGCTTCCGGCTCGTAT
GTTGTGTGGAATTGTGAGCGGATAACAATTTCACACGAGCTATTTAGGTGACACTATAGAAGTGAAGCTT
GGTCTCAACCTGGAGGAGCAGATTGGACACCGTTAAAGACGAGATCTTGGTGGTATGTGCCTTGCAAAGT
CTGATGTCGGGCACACGTCGATCTCTTTTGGTGGTGAATTCAATCTGGTTGGTGAAATAGGAAATTGAAT
TTGTTCCCAAAAATAAACGGATCCCGAATATCCGCGGATATCCAGTTTTTTCACGGATATTCGAAATCCG
GATATCCGAGGTTTACGGATCCGGATGCGGATCCTAAAACTACATATCCGCCGGATACGGATACGGATCC
GGATACTCCAAAAAACCCGGATATCCGGATCCGTAACAGGCCTAATCGTAGGTTGGTAAATTCTAGAAAA
ATAAGAGATATAAAAACTATATAGTTGTGACATATTCATTATTCAATATGAGCCATGGCTACACAAACTA
TATAGTTGTGACATTTTCATTATTCAATATGAGCCATGGCTACACAAACTATATAGCTGTGACATATCAT
ACACAGAATAATATTCCCATGAATGCATGTATATATAGATCCTTTGGTTTTCCACCGAATAGTACAAACG
TGTATATGATAAAAGTTTAGTCTTGAATTTTATAGATCTTACAAGATTGGGAAGACAGCCGTTTTCGGTA
CCAACTAAACCCGTAGTCACGGCCGGTCCATCTTAATATGCTGTCTAAAGCCCAAAAAATAAAAACTGGC
CCATTATAAAACAAAGTTGAAAAAAATTGCGAGGTACAATTTATCAACTAAGTATTCTTCATCCGTCTAG
ACATCAAAAGAGTTCTAACTCTCTCCAAGAGATATCGATCTAGTGTTCTTTCTTAAGCCAATCGAAATGT
TATTTATCCATCCTCAAATTAGCCAATTCCAAATATTGTTTTCAAATTATAGCCTTTTCCAAAGATTGTG
TTTTCAATGAATAATTGTAGAAATTTAATTTTGATAGTTTTTTTATAAGAAAACTACGCAAAAAGTCCAG
ACTTAATATCCAAGGTGATATCTTTTCCAAGTCAATAGTTCATTGACTATTATGCGTATCTTCTATGTTT
TAAAATAAAATAAATTTTGCTAGTTTAGAAATGTGATAATTATTGGAAGTATATCAATGGAATTTTTTAT
ATCTCATTTAGTATGTCTAATTTTGAAAGTTATCTGTATTGAAAATGATTAAATATTCTTACCCTTATAA
ACCATATATCACTTCAAAATTTATGCTATTGTAGTATTGTTTATAGAAAAACGGAAAAATAAAAATCATT
ACAAATAAACGCGGCAATGAAACAGAAAAAATAAAAACCATTAAAAATAATCGCGGCAAATTTAAATAAC
GGCTATCGAAATAATGAAAATTATTTTTTGTTAACAAACATTTTTCTGGAGAAAGTTTTTAAAAATTGAT
TAAATATTCTTATAACTTTGTAAAATAATATTTTCAAAAACTTCTAAACTATCCTCAACTAATAAAATTT
TATTTGCCACTTGCAATACAACTAAAACTTTGTTAGACCTTGTACGCAATAAAGAAAATATTTTTCAATG
TCGATAGCTATCTCCATTCCAATGGCCCCCCTAGTCTATTCATCGATTCACAATCTTATCAATCATGTTC
CGTCAATACACACTTTTCTAATTTCAACAATTTTATAATTGTTGCCCTCGTTACATTTAATTGTAATATT
TTTGTTCTCCTCATGATAATATTATTCCATTATTGTATTCGACCATATCTATCTGCGTGTATTGACCGCC
TCTTCAATTAAGTCACCACCCAATAAGATTTCGACGTTGACTGACCGACTTGTAGCTTTAATAAAGCCCA
CATGATTTGCTTTTCGTCCAAGCAAATTTTTGGTTAGAGAAAGAGGAAAAAAACTCAGGAACCGCCGACT
TAAGAATTTCTTCTTCATCATCTCTCCAATATCGCCGATTATATATAAATGACTCTTCGATTCTGTTTCT
TCTTCGTCGTCATCGCCGGCTTAGGGTTTTCTCTATAAGCAAATCTTATCTTCTCCTTTTCCTCCGTTTT
TTCTGGTCAGCTTTTGCTTTTAGATTACCCTTGTTGCCTGCGATCGATCTGAAAAAAGAGGTCCGTCATG
TTCATGTTCATGTTCAGTTTCTTTTCGTTTTGTTTCAATTCTTCTCATGCGATTTGAGGATTTTTTTTTT
TATCTTGAATTGTTTTTTTTTGTTGAAGTCGATGATTGTAGATCGGCTTAGATTCGTTTGATTTTGAGTG
GTTTTGTGTTGTTTTGATTGAGTTTTTGGATGATTCGTGTGATTATGCTTACGATCTGTGTTTTTTCGTC
TCTGATTTTAGTTTATTTTGAAAATCAGTGAAACTGCGATTGATTTGGTTCGATTTGTGGATTTTGTGAA
GCAACAGAGCTATTTTGACTTGAGAGATGAATTTTAATTTTTATTGAAAGCTAAAAAGTTGCTGGTTTGG
ATGTTGCAGGAACTTTATCTTGCTGACGGCTGTTATAAAAAGACGTGGCATTTCTTCTCTGATTGTGTTT
ATTTTTATGACGGAGAAGATGAACACACTTGTAATCTATCAGACTCTAACTGTTACTGTTGGGTGAGTTT
CAAGCTCATGGCTTGGGTTTATTGTTCTCATTTTTCTGTGTTGGTGATTGGGTTTACTTGTTTTTGTTGG
TTTGTTTCTGTGTTTATCTTTAGTGTCTCATAGGATCGTTCTTGTTGAGTGTGATGTTCATTTCTTATTG
CTTCATTCCTATGTAGGTTGATTTGTACCTTCCGTCTTTGTAATGGATCTTTGTGCTCTTTATAACACAA
GATACAACAAGAAGTAATGAAAGACTGTTCATAATGTTACTTACTGATGGAAATTGTAGCAAATGTCTTT
TGTGAAGGAATGATATTACAGGATCATACGTCTCATATAGTTATGCTGATTCTTTCTTGTTTACTGATTC
TTTATCATGTAAACTGTGAGGAGTTTTTGTTTGACTCTATTCTCTGTAATATAGTTGTTCAATATTTTAA
GCCTTTTCCATTTCTTTTGTGCAGTGTTTTCTAATGCTGTCGGCAAGACACTATCTTTAGGACTGCTAGG
GAGTTTAGAGGTTACACAGTTGACTTTTTCTATCAAGGTTATAGGTTTAGTATTGTTAATATATAGAACA
TGAGACCGAATTCTCGCCCTATAGTGAGTCGTATTACCTGGCCGTCGTTTTACAACGTCGTGACTGGGAA
AACCCTGGCGTTACCCAACTTAATCGCCTTGCAGCACATCCCCCTTTCGCCAGCTGGCGTAATAGCGAAG
AGGCCCGCACCGATCGCCCTTCCCAACAGTTGCGCAGCCTGAATGGCGAATGGCGCCTGATGCGGTATTT
TCTCCTTACGCATCTGTGCGGTATTTCACACCGCATATGGTGCACTCTCAGTACAATCTGCTCTGATGCC
GCATAGTTAAGCCAGCCCCGACACCCGCCAACACCCGCTGACGCGCCCTGACGGGCTTGTCTGCTCCCGG
CATCCGCTTACAGACAAGCTGTGACCGTCTCCGGGAGCTGCATGTGTCAGAGGTTTTCACCGTCATCACC
GAAACGCGCGA
